>Addgene plasmid #147959 | pT7-V5-SBP-C1-HsNanos1-Y46E_X | depositor full sequence | sequence record 290406 | Full Sequence
TAGTTATTAATAGTAATCAATTACGGGGTCATTAGTTCATAGCCCATATATGGAGTTCCGCGTTACATAA
CTTACGGTAAATGGCCCGCCTGGCTGACCGCCCAACGACCCCCGCCCATTGACGTCAATAATGACGTATG
TTCCCATAGTAACGCCAATAGGGACTTTCCATTGACGTCAATGGGTGGAGTATTTACGGTAAACTGCCCA
CTTGGCAGTACATCAAGTGTATCATATGCCAAGTACGCCCCCTATTGACGTCAATGACGGTAAATGGCCC
GCCTGGCATTATGCCCAGTACATGACCTTATGGGACTTTCCTACTTGGCAGTACATCTACGTATTAGTCA
TCGCTATTACCATGGTGATGCGGTTTTGGCAGTACATCAATGGGCGTGGATAGCGGTTTGACTCACGGGG
ATTTCCAAGTCTCCACCCCATTGACGTCAATGGGAGTTTGTTTTGGCACCAAAATCAACGGGACTTTCCA
AAATGTCGTAACAACTCCGCCCCATTGACGCAAATGGGCGGTAGGCGTGTACGGTGGGAGGTCTATATAA
GCAGAGCTCTCTGGCTAACTAGAGAACCCACTGCTTACTGGCTTATCGAAATTAATACGACTCACTATAG
GGAGACCCAAGCTCTAGCGCTACCGGTCGCCACCATGGGTAAGCCTATCCCTAACCCTCTCCTCGGTCTC
GATTCTACGCCCGGAAGCGGTAGCGGTACGATGGACGAGAAGACCACCGGCTGGGGGGGCGGCCACGTGG
TGGAGGGCCTGGCCGGCGAGCTGGAGCAGCTGCGGGCCAGGCTGGAGCACCACCCTCAGGGCCAGCGGGA
GCCCAGATCTCGAGCTATGGAAGCCTTCCCATGGGCCCCCAGATCCCCCAGAAGAGGCAGAGCACCTCCT
CCCATGGCCCTGGTGCCAAGCGCCAGATATGTGTCTGCCCCTGGACCTGCCCACCCCCAGCCTTTCAGCA
GCTGGAACGATGAGCTGGGCCTGGCCACCCTGATCACCAAGGCCGTGGATGGCGAGCCCAGATTCGGATG
TGCCAGAGGCGGAAATGGCGGCGGAGGCAGCCCTCCTAGTAGCAGCAGCAGCTCCTGTTGCAGCCCTCAC
ACAGGCGCTGGACCTGGCGCTCTGGGACCTGCACTGGGCCCACCTGACTACGACGAGGACGACGACGATG
ACAGCGACGAGCCTGGCAGCAGAGGCAGATACCTGGGCTCTGCCCTGGAACTGCGGGCTCTGGAACTGTG
TGCCGGACCTGCTGAAGCCGGCCTGCTGGAAGAGAGATTCGCCGAGCTGAGCCCCTTCGCCGGCAGAGCT
GCAGCAGTGCTGCTGGGATGTGCTCCTGCTGCCGCAGCCGCCGCTACAACAACATCTGAGGCCACCCCTC
GGGAAGAGAGGGCTCCTGCTTGGGCCGCTGAACCTAGACTGCATGCTGCCTCTGGCGCCGCTGCTGCAAG
ACTGCTGAAACCCGAACTGCAAGTGTGCGTGTTCTGCCGGAACAACAAAGAAGCTATGGCCCTGTACACC
ACCCACATCCTGAAGGGCCCCGACGGCAGAGTGCTGTGTCCCGTGCTGCGGAGATACACATGCCCTCTGT
GTGGCGCCAGCGGCGACAATGCCCACACCATCAAGTACTGCCCCCTGAGCAAGGTGCCCCCTCCACCAGC
TAGACCCCCTCCAAGATCTGCCAGAGATGGCCCCCCTGGCAAGAAGCTGAGATAAGAATTCTGCAGTCGA
CGGTACCGCGGGCCCGGGATCCACCGGATCTAGATAACTGATCATAATCAGCCATACCACATTTGTAGAG
GTTTTACTTGCTTTAAAAAACCTCCCACACCTCCCCCTGAACCTGAAACATAAAATGAATGCAATTGTTG
TTGTTAACTTGTTTATTGCAGCTTATAATGGTTACAAATAAAGCAATAGCATCACAAATTTCACAAATAA
AGCATTTTTTTCACTGCATTCTAGTTGTGGTTTGTCCAAACTCATCAATGTATCTTAACGCGTAAATTGT
AAGCGTTAATATTTTGTTAAAATTCGCGTTAAATTTTTGTTAAATCAGCTCATTTTTTAACCAATAGGCC
GAAATCGGCAAAATCCCTTATAAATCAAAAGAATAGACCGAGATAGGGT
[37 nt withheld, positions 2150-2186]
AAAGAACGTGGACTCCAACGTCAAAGG
[49 nt withheld, positions 2214-2262]
T
[91 nt withheld, positions 2264-2354]
G
[124 nt withheld, positions 2356-2479]
CAGGTGGCACTTTTCGGGGAAATGTGCGCGGAACCCCTATTTGTTTATTTTTCTAAATACATTCAAATAT
GTATCCGCTCATGAGACAATAACCCTGATAAATGCTTCAATAATATTGAAAAAGGAAGAGTCCTGAGGCG
GAAAGAACCAGCTGTGGAATGTGTGTCAGTTAGGGTGTGGAAAGTCCCCAGGCTCCCCAGCAGGCAGAAG
TATGCAAAGCATGCATCTCAATTAGTCAGCAACCAGGTGTGGAAAGTCCCCAGGCTCCCCAGCAGGCAGA
AGTATGCAAAGCATGCATCTCAATTAGTCAGCAACCATAGTCCCGCCCCTAACTCCGCCCATCCCGCCCC
TAACTCCGCCCAGTTCCGCCCATTCTCCGCCCCATGGCTGACTAATTTTTTTTATTTATGCAGAGGCCGA
GGCCGCCTCGGCCTCTGAGCTATTCCAGAAGTAGTGAGGAGGCTTTTTTGGAGGCCTAGGCTTTTGCAAA
GATCGATCAAGAGACAGGATGAGGATCGTTTCGCATGATTGAACAAGATGGATTGCACGCAGGTTCTCCG
GCCGCTTGGGTGGAGAGGCTATTCGGCTATGACTGGGCACAACAGACAATCGGCTGCTCTGATGCCGCCG
TGTTCCGGCTGTCAGCGCAGGGGCGCCCGGTTCTTTTTGTCAAGACCGACCTGTCCGGTGCCCTGAATGA
ACTGCAAGACGAGGCAGCGCGGCTATCGTGGCTGGCCACGACGGGCGTTCCTTGCGCAGCTGTGCTCGAC
GTTGTCACTGAAGCGGGAAGGGACTGGCTGCTATTGGGCGAAGTGCCGGGGCAGGATCTCCTGTCATCTC
ACCTTGCTCCTGCCGAGAAAGTATCCATCATGGCTGATGCAATGCGGCGGCTGCATACGCTTGATCCGGC
TACCTGCCCATTCGACCACCAAGCGAAACATCGCATCGAGCGAGCACGTACTCGGATGGAAGCCGGTCTT
GTCGATCAGGATGATCTGGACGAAGAGCATCAGGGGCTCGCGCCAGCCGAACTGTTCGCCAGGCTCAAGG
CGAGCATGCCCGACGGCGAGGATCTCGTCGTGACCCATGGCGATGCCTGCTTGCCGAATATCATGGTGGA
AAATGGCCGCTTTTCTGGATTCATCGACTGTGGCCGGCTGGGTGTGGCGGACCGCTATCAGGACATAGCG
TTGGCTACCCGTGATATTGCTGAAGAGCTTGGCGGCGAATGGGCTGACCGCTTCCTCGTGCTTTACGGTA
TCGCCGCTCCCGATTCGCAGCGCATCGCCTTCTATCGCCTTCTTGACGAGTTCTTCTGAGCGGGACTCTG
GGGTTCGAAATGACCGACCAAGCGACGCCCAACCTGCCATCACGAGATTTCGATTCCACCGCCGCCTTCT
ATGAAAGGTTGGGCTTCGGAATCGTTTTCCGGGACGCCGGCTGGATGATCCTCCAGCGCGGGGATCTCAT
GCTGGAGTTCTTCGCCCACCCTAGGGGGAGGCTAACTGAAACACGGAAGGAGACAATACCGGAAGGAACC
CGCGCTATGACGGCAATAAAAAGACAGAATAAAACGCACGGTGTTGGGTCGTTTGTTCATAAACGCGGGG
TTCGGTCCCAGGGCTGGCACTCTGTCGATACCCCACCGAGACCCCATTGGGGCCAATACGCCCGCGTTTC
TTCCTTTTCCCCACCCCACCCCCCAAGTTCGGGTGAAGGCCCAGGGCTCGCAGCCAACGTCGGGGCGGCA
GGCCCTGCCATAGCCTCAGGTTACTCATATATACTTTAGATTGATTTAAAACTTCATTTTTAATTTAAAA
GGATCTAGGTGAAGATCCTTTTTGATAATCTCATGACCAAAATCCCTTAACGTGAGTTTTCGTTCCACTG
AGCGTCAGACCCCGTAGAAAAGATCAAAGGATCTTCTTGAGATCCTTTTTTTCTGCGCGTAATCTGCTGC
TTGCAAACAAAAAAACCACCGCTACCAGCGGTGGTTTGTTTGCCGGATCAAGAGCTACCAACTCTTTTTC
CGAAGGTAACTGGCTTCAGCAGAGCGCAGATACCAAATACTGTCCTTCTAGTGTAGCCGTAGTTAGGCCA
CCACTTCAAGAACTCTGTAGCACCGCCTACATACCTCGCTCTGCTAATCCTGTTACCAGTGGCTGCTGCC
AGTGGCGATAAGTCGTGTCTTACCGGGTTGGACTCAAGACGATAGTTACCGGATAAGGCGCAGCGGTCGG
GCTGAACGGGGGGTTCGTGCACACAGCCCAGCTTGGAGCGAACGACCTACACCGAACTGAGATACCTACA
GCGTGAGCTATGAGAAAGCGCCACGCTTCCCGAAGGGAGAAAGGCGGACAGGTATCCGGTAAGCGGCAGG
GTCGGAACAGGAGAGCGCACGAGGGAGCTTCCAGGGGGAAACGCCTGGTATCTTTATAGTCCTGTCGGGT
TTCGCCACCTCTGACTTGAGCGTCGATTTTTGTGATGCTCGTCAGGGGGGCGGAGCCTATGGAAAAACGC
CAGCAACGCGGCCTTTTTACGGTTCCTGGCCTTTTGCTGGCCTTTTGCTCACATGTTCTTTCCTGCGTTA
TCCCCTGATTCTGTGGATAACCGTATTACCGCCATGCAT
Features (pLannotate 1.2.2; 18 found; start..end, strand, type, name):
     61..364     +  enhancer       CMV enhancer: human cytomegalovirus immediate early enhancer
    365..568     +  promoter       CMV promoter: human cytomegalovirus (CMV) immediate early promoter
    564..597     +  LTR            5' LTR (truncated) (fragment): truncated 5' long terminal repeat (LTR) from HIV-1
    613..631     +  promoter       T7 promoter: promoter for bacteriophage T7 RNA polymerase
    668..709     +  CDS            V5 tag: epitope tag from simian virus 5
    731..844     +  CDS            SBP: streptavidin-binding peptide selected from a peptide library; binds streptavidin with nanomolar affinity (Keefe et al., 2001)
    857..1732    +  CDS            NANOS1: NANO1_HUMAN - Also known as NOS1. Experimental evidence at protein level: Swiss-Prot protein existence level 1. May act as a translational repressor which regulates translation of specific mRNAs by forming a complex with PUM2 that associates with the 3'-UTR of mRNA targets. Capable of interfering with the proadhesive and anti-invasive functions of E-cadherin. Up-regulates the production of MMP14 to promote tumor cell invasion. From Homo sapiens (Human).
   1736..1772    +  misc_feature   MCS (fragment): multiple cloning site
   1789..1873    +  CDS            large T antigen (fragment): large T antigen from SV40 (simian virus 40)
   1896..2017    +  polyA_signal   SV40 poly(A) signal: SV40 polyadenylation signal
   2051..2479    -  rep_origin     f1 ori (sequence partly withheld): f1 bacteriophage origin of replication; arrow indicates direction of (+) strand synthesis
   2506..2610    +  promoter       AmpR promoter: bla
   2612..2969    +  promoter       SV40 promoter: SV40 enhancer and early promoter
   3004..3798    +  CDS            NeoR/KanR: aminoglycoside phosphotransferase from Tn5; aph(3')-II (or nptII); confers resistance to neomycin, kanamycin, and G418 (Geneticin®)
   3819..3971    +  CDS            ble (fragment): BLE_KLEPN - Experimental evidence at protein level: Swiss-Prot protein existence level 1. Binding protein with a strong affinity to the bleomycin family of antibiotics. Binds to CL990; an antimitotic-antibiotic compound. From Klebsiella pneumoniae.
   4030..4077    +  polyA_signal   HSV TK poly(A) signal: herpes simplex virus thymidine kinase polyadenylation signal (Cole and Stacy, 1985)
   4168..4184    -  polyA_signal   bGH poly(A) signal (fragment): bovine growth hormone polyadenylation signal
   4406..4994    +  rep_origin     ori: high-copy-number ColE1/pMB1/pBR322/pUC origin of replication
