[The description below was written by a language model from this plasmid's Addgene catalogue record and pLannotate feature annotations shown in this document.]
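Description:
pT7-V5-SBP-C1-HsNanos1-Y46E_X is a 5.1 kb mammalian expression plasmid encoding human NANOS1 carrying a Y46E substitution, fused at its N-terminus to tandem V5 and streptavidin-binding peptide (SBP) tags. The catalogue lists the backbone as unknown. It is maintained in E. coli at high copy from a ColE1/pUC-type origin and also carries an f1 origin. A single NeoR/KanR (aph(3')-II) gene is placed behind both a bacterial bla-type promoter and the SV40 enhancer/early promoter, with an HSV TK polyadenylation signal. It therefore gives kanamycin resistance in bacteria and could allow G418 selection in mammalian cells. Several short annotated fragments (HIV-1 LTR, ble, bGH poly(A), SV40 large T antigen) are most likely incidental matches to backbone sequence rather than functional elements.

The expression cassette is driven by the CMV immediate early enhancer and promoter. A T7 promoter lies just downstream, which would also permit in vitro transcription with T7 RNA polymerase. The V5 epitope allows immunodetection, and the SBP tag allows capture on streptavidin resin. The NANOS1 coding sequence follows, then a remnant of the multiple cloning site and an SV40 polyadenylation signal. According to the depositor, the insert was synthesized and codon optimized for expression in human cells.

The stated purpose is mammalian expression of the Y46E variant. The associated study concerns Nanos-mediated recruitment of the CCR4-NOT complex and translational repression, so the construct is suited to pulldown and repression experiments comparing mutant and wild-type protein. The record does not state the specific effect of the mutation. The sequence is depositor-supplied and may be theoretical.
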