Addgene plasmid #147959: pT7-V5-SBP-C1-HsNanos1-Y46E_X
Purpose: Mammalian Expression of HsNanos1-Y46E
Depositing lab: Elisa Izaurralde. Depositing organization: Max Planck Institute for Developmental Biology. Publication: Structural basis for the Nanos-mediated recruitment of the CCR4-NOT complex and translational repression. Bhandari D, Raisch T, Weichenrieder O, Jonas S, Izaurralde E. Genes Dev. 2014 Apr 15;28(8):888-901. doi: 10.1101/gad.237289.113. PubMed 24736845.
Backbone
  Vector backbone: Unknown
  Vector type: Mammalian Expression
Growth in bacteria
  Bacterial resistance: Kanamycin, 50 μg/mL
  Growth temperature: 37°C
  Growth strain: DH5alpha
  Copy number: High Copy
Gene/Insert
  Gene/Insert name: HsNanos1-Y46E
  Species: H. sapiens (human)
  Entrez Gene: NANOS1 (a.k.a. RP11-498J9.3, NOS1)
  Cloning method: Unknown
Terms and licenses: Academic/Nonprofit Terms; Industry Terms: Not Available to Industry
Depositor comments: synthesized DNA from GeneArt. Codon optimized for Expression in human cells. Plasmids from this collection were made available to the research community and donated after the lab closed. Please note that the sequence provided by the depositing laboratory may be theoretical/predicted or based on Sanger sequencing results. There may be discrepancies between sequencing results obtained by Addgene and the depositor sequence. If an Addgene verified sequence is not available, please contact before placing your order to request that our lab fully sequence the plasmid.
How to cite: pT7-V5-SBP-C1-HsNanos1-Y46E_X was a gift from Elisa Izaurralde (Addgene plasmid # 147959 ; http://n2t.net/addgene:147959 ; RRID:Addgene_147959)
